Addgene plasmid #78751: pcDNA3-Flag-MKRN1
Purpose: To overexpress MKRN1 in Mammalian Cells
Depositing lab: Jaewhan Song. Depositing organization: Yonsei University. Publication: Differential regulation of p53 and p21 by MKRN1 E3 ligase controls cell cycle arrest and apoptosis. Lee EW, Lee MS, Camus S, Ghim J, Yang MR, Oh W, Ha NC, Lane DP, Song J. EMBO J. 2009 Jul 22;28(14):2100-13. doi: 10.1038/emboj.2009.164. Epub 2009 Jun 18. PubMed 19536131.
Backbone
  Vector backbone: pcDNA3-FLAG
  Vector type: Mammalian Expression
Growth in bacteria
  Bacterial resistance: Ampicillin, 100 μg/mL
  Growth temperature: 37°C
  Growth strain: DH5alpha
  Copy number: High Copy
Gene/Insert
  Gene/Insert name: MKRN1
  Species: H. sapiens (human)
  Entrez Gene: MKRN1 (a.k.a. RNF61)
  Promoter: CMV
  Tag / fusion protein: FLAG (N terminal on backbone)
  Cloning method: Restriction Enzyme; 5′ cloning site unknown (unknown if destroyed); 3′ cloning site unknown (unknown if destroyed)
  Sequencing primers: 5′ CMV-F; 3′ BGHrev
Terms and licenses: Academic/Nonprofit Terms; Industry Terms: Not Available to Industry
How to cite: pcDNA3-Flag-MKRN1 was a gift from Jaewhan Song (Addgene plasmid # 78751 ; http://n2t.net/addgene:78751 ; RRID:Addgene_78751)
