[The description below was written by a language model from this plasmid's Addgene catalogue record and pLannotate feature annotations shown in this document.]
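Description:
pcDNA3-Flag-MKRN1 is a mammalian expression plasmid of about 6.9 kb built on a pcDNA3-FLAG backbone and designed to overexpress human MKRN1 (also known as RNF61) in mammalian cells. It is maintained in E. coli as a high-copy plasmid through a ColE1/pUC-type origin and selected with ampicillin via the β-lactamase gene and its own promoter. An f1 origin is also present, which in principle allows production of single-stranded DNA. For selection in mammalian cells the backbone carries a neomycin phosphotransferase cassette driven by the SV40 enhancer/early promoter and terminated by the SV40 polyadenylation signal, which permits G418 selection of stable transfectants. The short annotations for ble, lacI, the lac promoter/operator, an HIV-1 LTR and bom are small fragment matches and appear to be backbone remnants rather than functional elements.

The expression cassette consists of the CMV immediate-early enhancer and promoter, a FLAG epitope contributed by the backbone, the MKRN1 open reading frame and the bovine growth hormone polyadenylation signal. The tag is annotated only as a short fragment of a 3xFLAG match, consistent with the catalogue's N-terminal FLAG tag. T7 and SP6 promoters flank the insert, so in vitro transcription from either side is possible. The cloning sites used for the insert are not recorded. MKRN1 is an E3 ubiquitin ligase whose listed substrates include p53, p21 (CDKN1A) and TERT. The FLAG-tagged protein suits transient or stable overexpression with detection or immunoprecipitation through the epitope, for example in studies of how MKRN1 regulates p53 and p21 in cell cycle arrest and apoptosis.
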