Features (pLannotate 1.2.2; 22 found; start..end, strand, type, name):
     36..80      -  misc_feature   bom (fragment): basis of mobility region from pBR322
    235..614     +  enhancer       CMV enhancer: human cytomegalovirus immediate early enhancer
    615..818     +  promoter       CMV promoter: human cytomegalovirus (CMV) immediate early promoter
    814..847     +  LTR            5' LTR (truncated) (fragment): truncated 5' long terminal repeat (LTR) from HIV-1
    863..881     +  promoter       T7 promoter: promoter for bacteriophage T7 RNA polymerase
    907..931     +  CDS            3xFLAG (fragment): three tandem FLAG® epitope tags
    952..2397    +  CDS            MKRN1: MKRN1_HUMAN - Also known as RNF61. Experimental evidence at protein level: Swiss-Prot protein existence level 1. E3 ubiquitin ligase catalyzing the covalent attachment of ubiquitin moieties onto substrate proteins. These substrates include FILIP1, p53/TP53, CDKN1A and TERT. Keeps cells alive by suppressing p53/TP53 under normal conditions, but stimulates apoptosis by repressing CDKN1A under stress conditions. Acts as a negative regulator of telomerase. Has negative and positive effects on RNA polymerase II- dependent transcription. From Homo sapiens (Human).
   2428..2446    -  promoter       SP6 promoter: promoter for bacteriophage SP6 RNA polymerase
   2472..2696    +  polyA_signal   bGH poly(A) signal: bovine growth hormone polyadenylation signal
   2700..2721    +  promoter       SV40 promoter (fragment): SV40 enhancer and early promoter
   2742..3170    +  rep_origin     f1 ori (sequence partly withheld): f1 bacteriophage origin of replication; arrow indicates direction of (+) strand synthesis
   3184..3514    +  promoter       SV40 promoter: SV40 enhancer and early promoter
   3581..4372    +  CDS            neo: KKA2_KLEPN - Also known as kan, nptII. Experimental evidence at protein level: Swiss-Prot protein existence level 1. Resistance to kanamycin, neomycin, paromomycin, ribostamycin, butirosin and gentamicin B. From Klebsiella pneumoniae.
   4396..4554    +  CDS            ble (fragment): BLE_KLEPN - Experimental evidence at protein level: Swiss-Prot protein existence level 1. Binding protein with a strong affinity to the bleomycin family of antibiotics. Binds to CL990; an antimitotic-antibiotic compound. From Klebsiella pneumoniae.
   4549..4670    +  polyA_signal   SV40 poly(A) signal: SV40 polyadenylation signal
   4743..4759    -  protein_bind   lac operator: The lac repressor binds to the lac operator to inhibit transcription in E. coli. This inhibition can be relieved by adding lactose or isopropyl-β-D-thiogalactopyranoside (IPTG). lac repressor encoded by lacI
   4767..4797    -  promoter       lac promoter: promoter for the E. coli lac operon
   4812..4833    -  protein_bind   CAP binding site: CAP binding activates transcription in the presence of cAMP. E. coli catabolite activator protein
   4846..4938    -  CDS            lacI (fragment): lac repressor; lacI; The lac repressor binds to the lac operator to inhibit transcription in E. coli. This inhibition can be relieved by adding lactose or isopropyl-β-D-thiogalactopyranoside (IPTG).
   5121..5709    -  rep_origin     ori: high-copy-number ColE1/pMB1/pBR322/pUC origin of replication
   5880..6740    -  CDS            AmpR: β-lactamase; bla; confers resistance to ampicillin, carbenicillin, and related antibiotics
   6741..6845    -  promoter       AmpR promoter: bla
>Addgene plasmid #78751 | pcDNA3-Flag-MKRN1 | addgene full sequence | sequence record 149925 | Addgene assembled sequence
GACGGATCGGGAGATCTCCCGATCCCCTATGGTCGACTCTCAGTACAATCTGCTCTGATGCCGCATAGTT
AAGCCAGTATCTGCTCCCTGCTTGTGTGTTGGAGGTCGCTGAGTAGTGCGCGAGCAAAATTTAAGCTACA
ACAAGGCAAGGCTTGACCGACAATTGCATGAAGAATCTGCTTAGGGTTAGGCGTTTTGCGCTGCTTCGCG
ATGTACGGGCCAGATATACGCGTTGACATTGATTATTGACTAGTTATTAATAGTAATCAATTACGGGGTC
ATTAGTTCATAGCCCATATATGGAGTTCCGCGTTACATAACTTACGGTAAATGGCCCGCCTGGCTGACCG
CCCAACGACCCCCGCCCATTGACGTCAATAATGACGTATGTTCCCATAGTAACGCCAATAGGGACTTTCC
ATTGACGTCAATGGGTGGACTATTTACGGTAAACTGCCCACTTGGCAGTACATCAAGTGTATCATATGCC
AAGTACGCCCCCTATTGACGTCAATGACGGTAAATGGCCCGCCTGGCATTATGCCCAGTACATGACCTTA
TGGGACTTTCCTACTTGGCAGTACATCTACGTATTAGTCATCGCTATTACCATGGTGATGCGGTTTTGGC
AGTACATCAATGGGCGTGGATAGCGGTTTGACTCACGGGGATTTCCAAGTCTCCACCCCATTGACGTCAA
TGGGAGTTTGTTTTGGCACCAAAATCAACGGGACTTTCCAAAATGTCGTAACAACTCCGCCCCATTGACG
CAAATGGGCGGTAGGCGTGTACGGTGGGAGGTCTATATAAGCAGAGCTCTCTGGCTAACTAGAGAACCCA
CTGCTTACTGGCTTATCGAAATTAATACGACTCACTATAGGGAGACCCAAGCTTGCCGCCACCATGGATT
ACAAGGATGACGACGATAAGAGCGCGGGCGGATCCGAATTCATGGCGGAGGCTGCAACTCCCGGAACAAC
AGCCACAACATCAGGAGCAGGAGCGGCAGCGGCGACGGCGGCAGCAGCCTCCCCCACCCCGATCCCCACA
GTCACCGCCCCGTCCCTGGGGGCGGGCGGAGGGGGCGGCGGCAGCGACGGCAGCGGCGGCGGCTGGACTA
AACAGGTCACCTGCAGGTATTTTATGCATGGGGTTTGTAAGGAAGGAGACAACTGTCGCTACTCGCATGA
CCTCTCTGACAGTCCGTATAGTGTAGTGTGCAAGTATTTTCAGCGAGGGTACTGTATTTATGGAGACCGC
TGCAGATATGAACATAGCAAACCATTGAAACAGGAAGAAGCAACTGCTACAGAGCTAACTACAAAGTCAT
CCCTTGCTGCTTCCTCAAGTCTCTCATCGATAGTTGGACCACTTGTTGAAATGAATACAGGCGAAGCTGA
GTCAAGAAATTCAAACTTTGCAACTGTAGGAGCAGGTTCAGAGGACTGGGTGAATGCTATTGAGTTTGTT
CCTGGGCAACCCTACTGTGGCCGTACTGCGCCTTCCTGCACTGAAGCACCCCTGCAGGGCTCAGTGACCA
AGGAAGAATCAGAGAAAGAGCAAACCGCCGTGGAGACAAAGAAGCAGCTGTGCCCCTATGCTGCAGTGGG
AGAGTGCCGATACGGGGAGAACTGTGTGTATCTCCACGGAGATTCTTGTGACATGTGTGGGCTGCAGGTC
CTGCATCCAATGGATGCTGCCCAGAGATCGCAGCATATCAAATCGTGCATTGAGGCCCATGAGAAGGACA
TGGAGCTCTCATTTGCCGTGCAGCGCAGCAAGGACATGGTGTGTGGGATCTGCATGGAGGTGGTCTATGA
GAAAGCCAACCCCAGTGAGCGCCGCTTCGGGATCCTCTCCAACTGCAACCACACCTACTGTCTCAAGTGC
ATTCGCAAGTGGAGGAGTGCTAAGCAATTTGAGAGCAAGATCATAAAGTCCTGCCCAGAATGCCGGATCA
CATCTAACTTTGTCATTCCAAGTGAGTACTGGGTGGAGGAGAAAGAAGAGAAGCAGAAACTCATTCTGAA
ATACAAGGAGGCAATGAGCAACAAGGCGTGCAGGTATTTTGATGAAGGACGTGGGAGCTGCCCATTTGGA
GGGAACTGTTTTTACAAGCATGCGTACCCTGATGGCCGTAGAGAGGAGCCACAGAGACAGAAAGTGGGAA
CATCAAGCAGATACCGGGCCCAACGAAGGAACCACTTCTGGGAACTCATTGAGGAAAGAGAGAACAGCAA
CCCCTTTGACAACGATGAAGAAGAGGTTGTCACCTTTGAGCTGGGCGAGATGTTGCTTATGCTTTTGGCT
GCAGGTGGGGACGACGAACTAACAGACTCTGAAGATGAGTGGGACTTGTTTCATGATGAGCTGGAAGATT
TTTATGACTTGGATCTATAGCTCGAGCATGCATCTAGAGGGCCCTATTCTATAGTGTCACCTAAATGCTA
GAGCTCGCTGATCAGCCTCGACTGTGCCTTCTAGTTGCCAGCCATCTGTTGTTTGCCCCTCCCCCGTGCC
TTCCTTGACCCTGGAAGGTGCCACTCCCACTGTCCTTTCCTAATAAAATGAGGAAATTGCATCGCATTGT
CTGAGTAGGTGTCATTCTATTCTGGGGGGTGGGGTGGGGCAGGACAGCAAGGGGGAGGATTGGGAAGACA
ATAGCAGGCATGCTGGGGATGCGGTGGGCTCTATGGCTTCTGAGGCGGAAAGAACCAGCTGGGGCTCTAG
GGGGTATCCCC
[124 nt withheld, positions 2742-2865]
C
[32 nt withheld, positions 2867-2898]
CA
[57 nt withheld, positions 2901-2957]
A
[49 nt withheld, positions 2959-3007]
CCTTTGACGTTGGAGTCCACGTTCTTT
[37 nt withheld, positions 3035-3071]
ACCCTATCTCGGTCTATTCTTTTGATTTATAAGGGATTTTGGGGATTTCGGCCTATTGGTTAAAAAATGA
GCTGATTTAACAAAAATTTAACGCGAATTAATTCTGTGGAATGTGTGTCAGTTAGGGTGTGGAAAGTCCC
CAGGCTCCCCAGGCAGGCAGAAGTATGCAAAGCATGCATCTCAATTAGTCAGCAACCAGGTGTGGAAAGT
CCCCAGGCTCCCCAGCAGGCAGAAGTATGCAAAGCATGCATCTCAATTAGTCAGCAACCATAGTCCCGCC
CCTAACTCCGCCCATCCCGCCCCTAACTCCGCCCAGTTCCGCCCATTCTCCGCCCCATGGCTGACTAATT
TTTTTTATTTATGCAGAGGCCGAGGCCGCCTCTGCCTCTGAGCTATTCCAGAAGTAGTGAGGAGGCTTTT
TTGGAGGCCTAGGCTTTTGCAAAAAGCTCCCGGGAGCTTGTATATCCATTTTCGGATCTGATCAAGAGAC
AGGATGAGGATCGTTTCGCATGATTGAACAAGATGGATTGCACGCAGGTTCTCCGGCCGCTTGGGTGGAG
AGGCTATTCGGCTATGACTGGGCACAACAGACAATCGGCTGCTCTGATGCCGCCGTGTTCCGGCTGTCAG
CGCAGGGGCGCCCGGTTCTTTTTGTCAAGACCGACCTGTCCGGTGCCCTGAATGAACTGCAGGACGAGGC
AGCGCGGCTATCGTGGCTGGCCACGACGGGCGTTCCTTGCGCAGCTGTGCTCGACGTTGTCACTGAAGCG
GGAAGGGACTGGCTGCTATTGGGCGAAGTGCCGGGGCAGGATCTCCTGTCATCTCACCTTGCTCCTGCCG
AGAAAGTATCCATCATGGCTGATGCAATGCGGCGGCTGCATACGCTTGATCCGGCTACCTGCCCATTCGA
CCACCAAGCGAAACATCGCATCGAGCGAGCACGTACTCGGATGGAAGCCGGTCTTGTCGATCAGGATGAT
CTGGACGAAGAGCATCAGGGGCTCGCGCCAGCCGAACTGTTCGCCAGGCTCAAGGCGCGCATGCCCGACG
GCGAGGATCTCGTCGTGACCCATGGCGATGCCTGCTTGCCGAATATCATGGTGGAAAATGGCCGCTTTTC
TGGATTCATCGACTGTGGCCGGCTGGGTGTGGCGGACCGCTATCAGGACATAGCGTTGGCTACCCGTGAT
ATTGCTGAAGAGCTTGGCGGCGAATGGGCTGACCGCTTCCTCGTGCTTTACGGTATCGCCGCTCCCGATT
CGCAGCGCATCGCCTTCTATCGCCTTCTTGACGAGTTCTTCTGAGCGGGACTCTGGGGTTCGAAATGACC
GACCAAGCGACGCCCAACCTGCCATCACGAGATTTCGATTCCACCGCCGCCTTCTATGAAAGGTTGGGCT
TCGGAATCGTTTTCCGGGACGCCGGCTGGATGATCCTCCAGCGCGGGGATCTCATGCTGGAGTTCTTCGC
CCACCCCAACTTGTTTATTGCAGCTTATAATGGTTACAAATAAAGCAATAGCATCACAAATTTCACAAAT
AAAGCATTTTTTTCACTGCATTCTAGTTGTGGTTTGTCCAAACTCATCAATGTATCTTATCATGTCTGTA
TACCGTCGACCTCTAGCTAGAGCTTGGCGTAATCATGGTCATAGCTGTTTCCTGTGTGAAATTGTTATCC
GCTCACAATTCCACACAACATACGAGCCGGAAGCATAAAGTGTAAAGCCTGGGGTGCCTAATGAGTGAGC
TAACTCACATTAATTGCGTTGCGCTCACTGCCCGCTTTCCAGTCGGGAAACCTGTCGTGCCAGCTGCATT
AATGAATCGGCCAACGCGCGGGGAGAGGCGGTTTGCGTATTGGGCGCTCTTCCGCTTCCTCGCTCACTGA
CTCGCTGCGCTCGGTCGTTCGGCTGCGGCGAGCGGTATCAGCTCACTCAAAGGCGGTAATACGGTTATCC
ACAGAATCAGGGGATAACGCAGGAAAGAACATGTGAGCAAAAGGCCAGCAAAAGGCCAGGAACCGTAAAA
AGGCCGCGTTGCTGGCGTTTTTCCATAGGCTCCGCCCCCCTGACGAGCATCACAAAAATCGACGCTCAAG
TCAGAGGTGGCGAAACCCGACAGGACTATAAAGATACCAGGCGTTTCCCCCTGGAAGCTCCCTCGTGCGC
TCTCCTGTTCCGACCCTGCCGCTTACCGGATACCTGTCCGCCTTTCTCCCTTCGGGAAGCGTGGCGCTTT
CTCAATGCTCACGCTGTAGGTATCTCAGTTCGGTGTAGGTCGTTCGCTCCAAGCTGGGCTGTGTGCACGA
ACCCCCCGTTCAGCCCGACCGCTGCGCCTTATCCGGTAACTATCGTCTTGAGTCCAACCCGGTAAGACAC
GACTTATCGCCACTGGCAGCAGCCACTGGTAACAGGATTAGCAGAGCGAGGTATGTAGGCGGTGCTACAG
AGTTCTTGAAGTGGTGGCCTAACTACGGCTACACTAGAAGGACAGTATTTGGTATCTGCGCTCTGCTGAA
GCCAGTTACCTTCGGAAAAAGAGTTGGTAGCTCTTGATCCGGCAAACAAACCACCGCTGGTAGCGGTGGT
TTTTTTGTTTGCAAGCAGCAGATTACGCGCAGAAAAAAAGGATCTCAAGAAGATCCTTTGATCTTTTCTA
CGGGGTCTGACGCTCAGTGGAACGAAAACTCACGTTAAGGGATTTTGGTCATGAGATTATCAAAAAGGAT
CTTCACCTAGATCCTTTTAAATTAAAAATGAAGTTTTAAATCAATCTAAAGTATATATGAGTAAACTTGG
TCTGACAGTTACCAATGCTTAATCAGTGAGGCACCTATCTCAGCGATCTGTCTATTTCGTTCATCCATAG
TTGCCTGACTCCCCGTCGTGTAGATAACTACGATACGGGAGGGCTTACCATCTGGCCCCAGTGCTGCAAT
GATACCGCGAGACCCACGCTCACCGGCTCCAGATTTATCAGCAATAAACCAGCCAGCCGGAAGGGCCGAG
CGCAGAAGTGGTCCTGCAACTTTATCCGCCTCCATCCAGTCTATTAATTGTTGCCGGGAAGCTAGAGTAA
GTAGTTCGCCAGTTAATAGTTTGCGCAACGTTGTTGCCATTGCTACAGGCATCGTGGTGTCACGCTCGTC
GTTTGGTATGGCTTCATTCAGCTCCGGTTCCCAACGATCAAGGCGAGTTACATGATCCCCCATGTTGTGC
AAAAAAGCGGTTAGCTCCTTCGGTCCTCCGATCGTTGTCAGAAGTAAGTTGGCCGCAGTGTTATCACTCA
TGGTTATGGCAGCACTGCATAATTCTCTTACTGTCATGCCATCCGTAAGATGCTTTTCTGTGACTGGTGA
GTACTCAACCAAGTCATTCTGAGAATAGTGTATGCGGCGACCGAGTTGCTCTTGCCCGGCGTCAATACGG
GATAATACCGCGCCACATAGCAGAACTTTAAAAGTGCTCATCATTGGAAAACGTTCTTCGGGGCGAAAAC
TCTCAAGGATCTTACCGCTGTTGAGATCCAGTTCGATGTAACCCACTCGTGCACCCAACTGATCTTCAGC
ATCTTTTACTTTCACCAGCGTTTCTGGGTGAGCAAAAACAGGAAGGCAAAATGCCGCAAAAAAGGGAATA
AGGGCGACACGGAAATGTTGAATACTCATACTCTTCCTTTTTCAATATTATTGAAGCATTTATCAGGGTT
ATTGTCTCATGAGCGGATACATATTTGAATGTATTTAGAAAAATAAACAAATAGGGGTTCCGCGCACATT
TCCCCGAAAAGTGCCACCTGACGTC
