>Addgene plasmid #78751 | pcDNA3-Flag-MKRN1 | addgene partial sequence | sequence record 149923 | CMV-F 5'-CGCAAATGGGCGGTAGGCGTG-3'
AGCAGAGCTCTCTGGCTAACTAGAGAACCCACTGCTTACTGGCTTATCGAAATTAATACGACTCACTATA
GGGAGACCCAAGCTTGCCGCCACCATGGATTACAAGGATGACGACGATAAGAGCGCGGGCGGATCCGAAT
TCATGGCGGAGGCTGCAACTCCCGGAACAACAGCCACAACATCAGGAGCAGGAGCGGCAGCGGCGACGGC
GGCAGCAGCCTCCCCCACCCCGATCCCCACAGTCACCGCCCCGTCCCTGGGGGCGGGCGGAGGGGGCGGC
GGCAGCGACGGCAGCGGCGGCGGCTGGACTAAACAGGTCACCTGCAGGTATTTTATGCATGGGGTTTGTA
AGGAAGGAGACAACTGTCGCTACTCGCATGACCTCTCTGACAGTCCGTATAGTGTAGTGTGCAAGTATTT
TCAGCGAGGGTACTGTATTTATGGAGACCGCTGCAGATATGAACATAGCAAACCATTGAAACAGGAAGAA
GCAACTGCTACAGAGCTAACTACAAAGTCATCCCTTGCTGCTTCCTCAAGTCTCTCATCGATAGTTGGAC
CACTTGTTGAAATGAATACAGGCGAAGCTGAGTCAAGAAATTCAAACTTTGCAACTGTAGGAGCAGGTTC
AGAGGACTGGGTGAATGCTATTGAGTTTGTTCCTGGGCAACCCTACTGTGGCCGTACTGCGCCTTCCTGC
ACTGAAGCACCCCTGCAGGGCTCAGTGACCAAGGAAGAATCAGAGAAAGAGCAAACCGCCGTGGAGACAA
AGAAGCAGCTGTGCCCCTATGCTGCAGTGGGAGAGTGCCGATACGGGGAGAACTGTGTGTATCTCCACGG
AGATTCTTGTGACATGTGTGGGCTGCAGGTCCTGCATCCAATGGATGCTGCCCAGAGATCGCAGCATATC
AAATCGTGCATTGAGGCCCATGAGAA
