>Addgene plasmid #78751 | pcDNA3-Flag-MKRN1 | addgene partial sequence | sequence record 149924 | BGH-rev 5'-TAGAAGGCACAGTCGAGG-3'
CTATAGAATAGGGCCCTCTAGATGCATGCTCGAGCTATAGATCCAAGTCATAAAAATCTTCCAGCTCATC
ATGAAACAAGTCCCACTCATCTTCAGAGTCTGTTAGTTCGTCGTCCCCACCTGCAGCCAAAAGCATAAGC
AACATCTCGCCCAGCTCAAAGGTGACAACCTCTTCTTCATCGTTGTCAAAGGGGTTGCTGTTCTCTCTTT
CCTCAATGAGTTCCCAGAAGTGGTTCCTTCGTTGGGCCCGGTATCTGCTTGATGTTCCCACTTTCTGTCT
CTGTGGCTCCTCTCTACGGCCATCAGGGTACGCATGCTTGTAAAAACAGTTCCCTCCAAATGGGCAGCTC
CCACGTCCTTCATCAAAATACCTGCACGCCTTGTTGCTCATTGCCTCCTTGTATTTCAGAATGAGTTTCT
GCTTCTCTTCTTTCTCCTCCACCCAGTACTCACTTGGAATGACAAAGTTAGATGTGATCCGGCATTCTGG
GCAGGACTTTATGATCTTGCTCTCAAATTGCTTAGCACTCCTCCACTTGCGAATGCACTTGAGACAGTAG
GTGTGGTTGCAGTTGGAGAGGATCCCGAAGCGGCGCTCACTGGGGTTGGCTTTCTCATAGACCACCTCCA
TGCAGATCCCACACACCATGTCCTTGCTGCGCTGCACGGCAAATGAGAGCTCCATGTCCTTCTCATGGGC
CTCAATGCACGATTTGATATGCTGCGATCTCTGGGCAGCATCCATTGGATGCAGGACCTGCAGCCCACAC
ATGTCACAAGAATCTCCGTGGAGATACACACAGTTCTCCCCGTATCGGCACTCTCCCACTGCAGCATA
